Addgene plasmid #135169: CI-5
Purpose: Expressing cysJ-infA functional variant 5
Depositing lab: Harris Wang. Depositing organization: Columbia University. Publication: Synthetic sequence entanglement augments stability and containment of genetic information in cells. Blazejewski T, Ho HI, Wang HH. Science. 2019 Aug 9;365(6453):595-598. doi: 10.1126/science.aav5477. PubMed 31395784.
Backbone
  Vector backbone: pH9
  Backbone size w/o insert (bp): 3100
  Total vector size (bp): 4900
  Vector type: Synthetic Biology
Growth in bacteria
  Bacterial resistance: Spectinomycin, 50 μg/mL
  Growth temperature: 37°C
  Growth strain: DH5alpha
  Copy number: Low Copy
Gene/Insert
  Gene/Insert name: CysJ-infA overlapping region in CI-5
  Species: Synthetic
  Insert size (bp): 1800
  Promoter: TetO
  Cloning method: Gibson Cloning
  Sequencing primers: 5′ ACCTCATTAAGCAGCTCTAATGCGCTG; 3′ TGTGACTCTAGTAGAGAGCGTTCAC
Terms and licenses: Academic/Nonprofit Terms; Industry Terms: Not Available to Industry
How to cite: CI-5 was a gift from Harris Wang (Addgene plasmid # 135169 ; http://n2t.net/addgene:135169 ; RRID:Addgene_135169)
