[The description below was written by a language model from this plasmid's Addgene catalogue record and pLannotate feature annotations shown in this document.]
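Description:
CI-5 is a bacterial synthetic-biology plasmid built on the pH9 backbone to express "functional variant 5" of a designed cysJ-infA overlapping region, a synthetic sequence in which the coding information of one E. coli gene is embedded within that of another. The catalogue describes a roughly 4.9 kb low-copy construct carrying a 1.8 kb synthetic insert under a TetO promoter, selected with spectinomycin and assembled by Gibson cloning. In the feature table, this corresponds to a tetR/tetA promoter region driving an approximately 1.8 kb reading frame annotated as cysJ, the flavoprotein component of sulfite reductase needed for cysteine biosynthesis. It is followed by rrnB T1 and T7Te terminators, and a TetR repressor gene keeps expression off until a tetracycline-type inducer is added. The embedded infA frame, encoding the essential translation initiation factor IF1, is not annotated separately within the cysJ segment. An aadA (SmR) gene matches the stated spectinomycin resistance.

The sequence record behind the feature table is about 9.6 kb, nearly twice the catalogued size, and it contains parts the catalogue does not mention. These include two replication systems (pSC101 ori with Rep101, and p15A), a bleomycin/Zeocin resistance gene under the AmpR promoter, and an araC/araBAD cassette driving a stand-alone infA gene with its own terminators. The record does not explain this discrepancy. The sequence may not represent a single 4.9 kb plasmid, and which origin belongs to CI-5 itself cannot be settled from these fields. An arabinose-inducible infA copy could supply IF1 when testing whether the entangled variant is functional, but that role is not stated. The associated work concerns using sequence entanglement to stabilise and contain genetic information in cells.
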