Features (pLannotate 1.2.2; 26 found; start..end, strand, type, name):
      1..56      +  promoter       tetR/tetA promoters: tetR; overlapping promoters for bacterial tetR and tetA
     92..1891    +  CDS            cysJ: CYSJ_ECOLI - Experimental evidence at protein level: Swiss-Prot protein existence level 1. Component of the sulfite reductase complex that catalyzes the 6-electron reduction of sulfite to sulfide. This is one of several activities required for the biosynthesis of L-cysteine from sulfate. The flavoprotein component catalyzes the electron flow from NADPH -> FAD -> FMN to the hemoprotein component. From Escherichia coli (strain K12).
   1918..1989    +  terminator     rrnB T1 terminator: transcription terminator T1 from the E. coli rrnB gene
   2005..2032    +  terminator     T7Te terminator: phage T7 early transcription terminator
   2069..2155    +  terminator     rrnB T1 terminator: Escherichia coli rrnB; transcription terminator T1 from the E. coli rrnB gene
   2693..3643    -  CDS            Rep101: RepA protein needed for replication with the pSC101 origin; rep101
   3691..3913    -  rep_origin     pSC101 ori: low-copy replication origin that requires the Rep101 protein
   4415..4449    -  terminator     lambda t0 terminator: minimal transcription terminator from phage lambda (Scholtissek and Grosse, 1987)
   4488..4582    -  terminator     lambda t0 terminator: transcription terminator from phage lambda
   4603..4977    -  CDS            BleoR: antibiotic-binding protein; Sh ble from Streptoalloteichus hindustanus; confers resistance to bleomycin, phleomycin, and Zeocin™
   4978..5082    -  promoter       AmpR promoter: bla
   5122..5997    -  CDS            araC: ARAC_ECOLI - Experimental evidence at protein level: Swiss-Prot protein existence level 1. Transcription factor that regulates the expression of several genes involved in the transport and metabolism of L-arabinose (PubMed:4362626, PubMed:328165, PubMed:6251457, PubMed:2962192, PubMed:6319708, PubMed:2231717, PubMed:1447222). Functions both as a positive and a negative regulator (PubMed:328165, PubMed:6251457). In the presence of arabinose, activates the expression of the araBAD, araE, araFGH and araJ promoters (PubMed:4362626, PubMed:328165, PubMed:6251457, PubMed:2962192, PubMed:6319708, Pub
   6024..6308    +  promoter       araBAD promoter: araBAD; promoter of the L-arabinose operon of E. coli; the araC regulatory gene is transcribed in the opposite direction (Guzman et al., 1995)
   6352..6567    +  CDS            infA (sequence withheld): IF1_ECOLI - Experimental evidence at protein level: Swiss-Prot protein existence level 1. One of the essential components for the initiation of protein synthesis. Binds in the vicinity of the A-site. Stabilizes the binding of IF-2 and IF-3 on the 30S subunit to which N-formylmethionyl- tRNA(fMet) subsequently binds. Helps modulate mRNA selection, yielding the 30S pre-initiation complex (PIC). Upon addition of the 50S ribosomal subunit, IF-1, IF-2 and IF-3 are released leaving the mature 70S translation initiation complex. From Escherichia coli (strain K12).
   6594..6665    +  terminator     rrnB T1 terminator: transcription terminator T1 from the E. coli rrnB gene
   6681..6708    +  terminator     T7Te terminator: phage T7 early transcription terminator
   6727..6782    -  rep_origin     RSF ori (fragment): Plasmids containing the RSF 1030 origin of replication can be propagated in E. coli cells that contain additional plasmids with compatible origins.
   6870..7415    -  rep_origin     p15A ori: Plasmids containing the medium-copy-number p15A origin of replication can be propagated in E. coli cells that contain a second plasmid with the ColE1 origin.
   7529..7623    -  terminator     lambda t0 terminator: transcription terminator from phage lambda
   7644..7675    -  CDS            CmR (fragment): chloramphenicol acetyltransferase; cat; confers resistance to chloramphenicol
   7688..7782    -  terminator     lambda t0 terminator: transcription terminator from phage lambda
   7813..8604    -  CDS            SmR: aminoglycoside adenylyltransferase (Murphy, 1985); aadA; confers resistance to spectinomycin and streptomycin
   8611..8667    -  CDS            GmR (fragment): gentamycin acetyltransferase; aacC1; confers resistance to gentamycin
   8753..8827    +  CDS            int (fragment): INT2_ECOLX - Protein inferred from homology: Swiss-Prot protein existence level 3. Putative integrase believed to be involved in the insertion of antibiotic resistance genes into plasmids and transposons. From Escherichia coli.
   8855..8959    -  CDS            tnpA (fragment): TN5P_ECOLX - Also known as tnp. Experimental evidence at protein level: Swiss-Prot protein existence level 1. Mediates transposition of transposon Tn5 by a 'cut and paste' mechanism. First, the monomeric transposase binds the 19 bp inverted DNA repeats flanking the transposon. Then, dimerization of the DNA- bound transposase creates a synaptic DNA complex. After nicking of the first DNA strand, excision of the transposon proceeds through a series of intermediates. The transposase then mediates the insertion of the transposon at a new site by strand transfer. The activity of the wild- type tran
   8972..9595    -  CDS            TetR: tetracycline repressor TetR; tetR from transposon Tn10; TetR binds to the tetracycline operator tetO to inhibit transcription. This inhibition can be relieved by adding tetracycline or doxycycline.
>Addgene plasmid #135169 | CI-5 | addgene full sequence | sequence record 267943 | Addgene NGS Result
GTTGACACTCTATCGTTGATAGAGTTATTTTACCACTCCCTATCAGTGATAGAGAAAAGAATTCAAAAGA
TCTAAAGAGGAGAAAGGATCTATGACGACACAGGTCCCACCTTCCGCGTTGCTTCCGTTGAACCCGGAGC
AACTGGCACGCCTTCAGGCGGCCACGACCGATTTAACTCCCACCCAGCTTGCCTGGGTTTCTGGCTATTT
CTGGGGCGTACTCAATCAGCAGCCTGCTGCGCTTGCAGCGACGCCAGCGCCAGCCGCAGAAATGCCGGGT
ATAACTATTATCTCCGCCTCGCAAACCGGCAATGCGCGCCGGGTTGCTGAAGCATTACGTGATGATTTAT
TAGCAGCAAAACTGAACGTTAAGCTGGTGAACGCGGGCGACTATAAATTCAAACAAATCGCCAGCGAAAA
ACTGCTCATCGTAGTGACGTCAACGCAAGGGGAAGGGGAACCGCCGGAAGAAGCCGTCGCGCTGCATAAG
TTCCTGTTCTCCAAAAAAGCGCCAAAGCTGGAAAACACCGCGTTTGCCGTGTTTAGCCTCGGCGATAGCT
CTTATGAATTTTTCTGCCAGTCCGGGAAAGATTTCGACAGCAAGCTGGCGGAACTGGGTGGTGAACGCCT
GCTCGACCGTGTCGATGCCGACGTAGAATACCAGAAAGGAGGATCAGAATGGCGAAAGAAGATAGTAGAA
GTGCTCAAGGCAAGAGTACCAGTAGCCTCCCCAGCGCAAGCTGCCGCGTCCGCTGCAGTGAACAGCACGA
TCTCAACGTCACCATACACAAAAGAAGCTCCCTTAACAGCATCTCTAGCAGTGAATCAAAAAATAACAGG
TCGGGACTCACTCAAAGACGTCCGTCACATAGAAATATCGTATTTAGATAGCGGGATGCGTTACCAGCCG
GGTGACGCGCTGGGCGTCTGGTATCAGAACGATCCGGCACTGGTGAAAGAACTTGTCGAACTGCTGTGGC
TGAAAGGCGATGAACCTGTCACCGTCGAGGGCAAAACGTTGCCTCTGAACGAAGCGCTACAGTGGCACTT
CGAACTGACCGTCAACACCGCCAACATTGTTGAGAATTACGCCACGCTTACCCGCAGTGAAACACTGCTG
CCGCTGGTGGGCGATAAAGCGAAGTTACAGCATTACGCCGCGACGACGCCGATTGTCGACATGGTGCGTT
TCTCCCCGGCACAGCTTGATGCCGAAGCGCTAATTAATCTGCTGCGCCCGCTGACGCCGCGTCTGTATTC
CATCGCCTCCTCGCAGGCGGAAGTCGAGAACGAAGTACACGTCACCGTTGGTGTGGTGCGTTACGACGTG
GAAGGCCGCGCCCGTGCCGGTGGTGCCTCCAGCTTCCTCGCTGACCGCGTGGAAGAAGAGGGCGAAGTCC
GCGTATTTATCGAACATAACGATAACTTCCGCCTGCCAGCCAATCCAGAAACCCCGGTGATTATGATTGG
CCCAGGCACCGGTATTGCGCCGTTCCGCGCCTTTATGCAGCAACGCGCCGCCGACGAAGCGCCAGGTAAA
AACTGGCTGTTCTTTGGTAATCCGCACTTTACGGAAGACTTCCTGTACCAGGTGGAGTGGCAGCGCTACG
TCAAAGATGGCGTGCTGACACGTATCGATCTTGCCTGGTCGCGCGATCAAAAAGAAAAAGTTTACGTACA
AGACAAACTGCGCGAACAGGGCGCGGAGCTGTGGCGCTGGATCAATGATGGTGCCCACATTTATGTCTGC
GGCGACGCTAATCGCATGGCGAAAGACGTTGAGCAGGCACTTCTGGAAGTGATTGCCGAATTTGGTGGCA
TGGACACCGAAGCGGCGGATGAATTTTTAAGTGAGCTGCGCGTAGAGCGCCGTTATCAGCGAGATGTCTA
CTAACTCGAGTAAGGATCTCCAGGCATCAAATAAAACGAAAGGCTCAGTCGAAAGACTGGGCCTTTCGTT
TTATCTGTTGTTTGTCGGTGAACGCTCTCTACTAGAGTCACACTGGCTCACCTTCGGGTGGGCCTTTCTG
CGTTTATACCTATCCCATGGTACGCGTGCTAGAGGCATCAAATAAAACGAAAGGCTCAGTCGAAAGACTG
GGCCTTTCGTTTTATCTGTTGTTTGTCGGTGAACGCTCTCCTGAGTAGGACAAATCCGCCGCCCTAGACC
TAGGGTACGGGTTTTGCTGCCCGCAAACTGGCTGTTCTGGTGTTGCTAGTTTGTTATCAGAATCGCAGAT
CCGGCTTCAGCCGGTTTGCCGGCTGAAAGCGCTATTTCTTCCAGAATTGCCATGATTTTTTCCCCACGGG
AGGCGTCACTGGCTCCCGTGTTGTCGGCAGCTTTGATTCGATAAGCAGCATCGCCTGTTTCAGGCTGTCT
ATGTGTGACTGTTGAGCTGTAACAAGTTGTCTCAGGTGTTCAATTTCATGTTCTAGTTGCTTTGTTTTAC
TGGTTTCACCTGTTCTATTAGGTGTTACATGCTGTTCATCTGTTACATTGTCGATCTGTTCATGGTGAAC
AGCTTTGAATGCACCAAAAACTCGTAAAAGCTCTGATGTATCTATCTTTTTTACACCGTTTTCATCTGTG
CATATGGACAGTTTTCCCTTTGATATGTAACGGTGAACAGTTGTTCTACTTTTGTTTGTTAGTCTTGATG
CTTCACTGATAGATACAAGAGCCATAAGAACCTCAGATCCTTCCGTATTTAGCCAGTATGTTCTCTAGTG
TGGTTCGTTGTTTTTGCGTGAGCCATGAGAACGAACCATTGAGATCATACTTACTTTGCATGTCACTCAA
AAATTTTGCCTCAAAACTGGTGAGCTGAATTTTTGCAGTTAAAGCATCGTGTAGTGTTTTTCTTAGTCCG
TTATGTAGGTAGGAATCTGATGTAATGGTTGTTGGTATTTTGTCACCATTCATTTTTATCTGGTTGTTCT
CAAGTTCGGTTACGAGATCCATTTGTCTATCTAGTTCAACTTGGAAAATCAACGTATCAGTCGGGCGGCC
TCGCTTATCAACCACCAATTTCATATTGCTGTAAGTGTTTAAATCTTTACTTATTGGTTTCAAAACCCAT
TGGTTAAGCCTTTTAAACTCATGGTAGTTATTTTCAAGCATTAACATGAACTTAAATTCATCAAGGCTAA
TCTCTATATTTGCCTTGTGAGTTTTCTTTTGTGTTAGTTCTTTTAATAACCACTCATAAATCCTCATAGA
GTATTTGTTTTCAAAAGACTTAACATGTTCCAGATTATATTTTATGAATTTTTTTAACTGGAAAAGATAA
TGCAATATCTCTTCACTAAAAACTAATTCTAATTTTTCGCTTGAGAACTTGGCATAGTTTGTCCACTGGA
AAATCTCAAAGCCTTTAACCAAAGGATTCCTGATTTCCACAGTTCTCGTCATCAGCTCTCTGGTTGCTTT
AGCTAATACACCATAAGCATTTTCCCTACTGATGTTCATCATCTGAGCGTATTGGTTATAAGTGAACGAT
ACCGTCCGTTCTTTCCTTGTAGGGTTTTCAATCGTGGGGTTGAGTAGTGCCACACAGCATAAAATTAGCT
TGGTTTCATGCTCCGTTAAGTCATAGCGACTAATCGCTAGTTCATTTGCTTTGAAAACAACTAATTCAGA
CATACATCTCAATTGGTCTAGGTGATTTTAATCACTATACCAATTGAGATGGGCTAGTCAATGATAATTA
CTAGTCCTTTTCCCGGGAGATCTGGGTATCTGTAAATTCTGCTAGACCTTTGCTGGAAAACTTGTAAATT
CTGCTAGACCCTCTGTAAATTCCGCTAGACCTTTGTGTGTTTTTTTTGTTTATATTCAAGTGGTTATAAT
TTATAGAATAAAGAAAGAATAAAAAAAGATAAAAAGAATAGATCCCAGCCCTGTGTATAACTCACTACTT
TAGTCAGTTCCGCAGTATTACAAAAGGATGTCGCAAACGCTGTTTGCTCCTCTACAAAACAGACCTTAAA
ACCCTAAAGGCTTAAGTAGCACCCTCGCAAGCTCGGGCAAATCGCTGAATATTCCTTTTGTCTCCGACCA
TCAGGCACCTGAGTCGCTGTCTTTTTCGTGACATTCAGTTCGCTGCGCTCACGGCTCTGGCAGTGAATGG
GGGTAAATGGCACTACAGGCGCCTTTTATGGATTCATGCAAGGAAACTACCCATAATACAAGAAAAGCCC
GTCACGGGCTTCTCAGGGCGTTTTATGGCGGGTCTGCTATGTGGTGCTATCTGACTTTTTGCTGTTCAGC
AGTTCCTGCCCTCTGATTTTCCAGTCTGACCACTTCGGATTATCCCGTGACAGGTCATTCAGACTGGCTA
ATGCACCCAGTAAGGCAGCGGTATCATCAACAGGCTTACCCGTCTTACTGTCCCTAGTGCTTGGATTCTC
ACCAATAAAAAACGCCCGGCGGCAACCGAGCGTTCTGAACAAATCCAGATGGAGTTCTGAGGTCTACTAG
TGCTTGGATTCTCACCAATAAAAAACGCCCGGCGGCAACCGAGCGTTCTGAACAAATCCAGATGGAGTTC
TGAGGTCATTACTGGATCTATCAACAGGAGTCCAAGCGAGCTCGATATCAAATCAGTCCTGCTCCTCGGC
CACGAAGTGCACGCAGTTGCCGGCCGGGTCGCGCAGGGCGAACTCCCGCCCCCACGGCTGCTCGCCGATC
TCGGTCATGGCCGGCCCGGAGGCGTCCCGGAAGTTCGTGGACACGACCTCCGACCACTCGGCGTACAGCT
CGTCCAGGCCGCGCACCCACACCCAGGCCAGGGTGTTGTCCGGCACCACCTGGTCCTGGACCGCGCTGAT
GAACAGGGTCACGTCGTCCCGGACCACACCGGCGAAGTCGTCCTCCACGAAGTCCCGGGAGAACCCGAGC
CGGTCGGTCCAGAACTCGACCGCTCCGGCGACGTCGCGCGCGGTGAGCACCGGAACGGCACTGGTCAACT
TGGCCATACTCTTCCTTTTTCAATATTATTGAAGCATTTATCAGGGTTATTGTCTCATGAGCGGATACAT
ATTTGAATGTATTTAGAAAAATAAACAAATAGGGGTTCCGCGCACATTTCCCCGAAAAGTGCCACCTGCA
TCGATTTATTATGACAACTTGACGGCTACATCATTCACTTTTTCTTCACAACCGGCACGGAACTCGCTCG
GGCTGGCCCCGGTGCATTTTTTAAATACCCGCGAGAAGTAGAGTTGATCGTCAAAACCAACATTGCGACC
GACGGTGGCGATAGGCATCCGGGTGGTGCTCAAAAGCAGCTTCGCCTGGCTGATACGTTGGTCCTCGCGC
CAGCTTAAGACGCTAATCCCTAACTGCTGGCGGAAAAGATGTGACAGACGCGACGGCGACAAGCAAACAT
GCTGTGCGACGCTGGCGATATCAAAATTGCTGTCTGCCAGGTGATCGCTGATGTACTGACAAGCCTCGCG
TACCCGATTATCCATCGGTGGATGGAGCGACTCGTTAATCGCTTCCATGCGCCGCAGTAACAATTGCTCA
AGCAGATTTATCGCCAGCAGCTCCGAATAGCGCCCTTCCCCTTGCCCGGCGTTAATGATTTGCCCAAACA
GGTCGCTGAAATGCGGCTGGTGCGCTTCATCCGGGCGAAAGAACCCCGTATTGGCAAATATTGACGGCCA
GTTAAGCCATTCATGCCAGTAGGCGCGCGGACGAAAGTAAACCCACTGGTGATACCATTCGCGAGCCTCC
GGATGACGACCGTAGTGATGAATCTCTCCTGGCGGGAACAGCAAAATATCACCCGGTCGGCAAACAAATT
CTCGTCCCTGATTTTTCACCACCCCCTGACCGCGAATGGTGAGATTGAGAATATAACCTTTCATTCCCAG
CGGTCGGTCGATAAAAAAATCGAGATAACCGTTGGCCTCAATCGGCGTTAAACCCGCCACCAGATGGGCA
TTAAACGAGTATCCCGGCAGCAGGGGATCATTTTGCGCTTCAGCCATACTTTTCATACTCCCGCCATTCA
GAGAAGAAACCAATTGTCCATATTGCATCAGACATTGCCGTCACTGCGTCTTTTACTGGCTCTTCTCGCT
AACCAAACCGGTAACCCCGCTTATTAAAAGCATTCTGTAACAAAGCGGGACCAAAGCCATGACAAAAACG
CGTAACAAAAGTGTCTATAATCACGGCAGAAAAGTCCACATTGATTATTTGCACGGCGTCACACTTTGCT
ATGCCATAGCATTTTTATCCATAAGATTAGCGGATCCTACCTGACGCTTTTTATCGCAACTCTCTACTGT
TTCTCCATACCCGTTTTTTTGGGAATTCGAGCTCTAAGGAGGTTATAAAAA
[216 nt withheld, positions 6352-6567]
TGACTCGAGTAAGGATCTCCAGGCATCAAATAAAACGAAAGGCTCAGTCGAAAGACTGGGCCTTTCGTTT
TATCTGTTGTTTGTCGGTGAACGCTCTCTACTAGAGTCACACTGGCTCACCTTCGGGTGGGCCTTTCTGC
GTTTATACCTAGGGATATATTCCGCTTCCTCGCTCACTGACTCGCTACGCTCGGTCGTTCGACTGCGGCG
AGCGGAAATGGCTTACGAACGGGGCGGAGATTTCCTGGAAGATGCCAGGAAGATACTTAACAGGGAAGTG
AGAGGGCCGCGGCAAAGCCGTTTTTCCATAGGCTCCGCCCCCCTGACAAGCATCACGAAATCTGACGCTC
AAATCAGTGGTGGCGAAACCCGACAGGACTATAAAGATACCAGGCGTTTCCCCCTGGCGGCTCCCTCGTG
CGCTCTCCTGTTCCTGCCTTTCGGTTTACCGGTGTCATTCCGCTGTTATGGCCGCGTTTGTCTCATTCCA
CGCCTGACACTCAGTTCCGGGTAGGCAGTTCGCTCCAAGCTGGACTGTATGCACGAACCCCCCGTTCAGT
CCGACAGCTGCGCCTTATCCGGTAACTATCGTCTTGAGTCCAACCCGGAAAGACATGCAAAAGCACAACT
GGCAGCAGCCACTGGTAATTGATTTAGAGGAGTTAGTCTTGAAGTCATGCGCCGGTTAAGGCTAAACTGA
AAGGACAAGTTTTGGTGACTGCGCTCCTCCAAGCCAGTTACCTCGGTTCAAAGAGTTGGTAGCTCAGAGA
ACCTTCGAAAAACCGCCCTGCAAGGCGGTTTTTTCGTTTTCAGAGCAAGAGATTACGCGCAGACCAAAAC
GATCTCAAGAAGATCATCTTATTAATCAGATAAAATATTTCTAGATTTCAGTGCAATTTATCTCTTCAAA
TGTAGCACCTGAAGTCAGCCCCATACGATATAAGTTGTTACTAGTGCTTGGATTCTCACCAATAAAAAAC
GCCCGGCGGCAACCGAGCGTTCTGAACAAATCCAGATGGAGTTCTGAGGTCATTACTGGATCTATCAACA
GGAGTCCAAGCGAGCTCGATATCAAATTACGCCCCGCCCTGCCACTCATCGCAGTACTACTAGTGCTTGG
ATTCTCACCAATAAAAAACGCCCGGCGGCAACCGAGCGTTCTGAACAAATCCAGATGGAGTTCTGAGGTC
ATTACTGGATCTATCAACAGGAGTCCAAGCGAGCTCTCGAACCCCAGAGTCCCGCTTATTTGCCGACTAC
CTTGGTGATCTCGCCTTTCACGTAGTGGACAAATTCTTCCAACTGATCTGCGCGCGAGGCCAAGCGATCT
TCTTCTTGTCCAAGATAAGCCTGTCTAGCTTCAAGTATGACGGGCTGATACTGGGCCGGCAGGCGCTCCA
TTGCCCAGTCGGCAGCGACATCCTTCGGCGCGATTTTGCCGGTTACTGCGCTGTACCAAATGCGGGACAA
CGTAAGCACTACATTTCGCTCATCGCCAGCCCAGTCGGGCGGCGAGTTCCATAGCGTTAAGGTTTCATTT
AGCGCCTCAAATAGATCCTGTTCAGGAACCGGATCAAAGAGTTCCTCCGCCGCTGGACCTACCAAGGCAA
CGCTATGTTCTCTTGCTTTTGTCAGCAAGATAGCCAGATCAATGTCGATCGTGGCTGGCTCGAAGATACC
TGCAAGAATGTCATTGCGCTGCCATTCTCCAAATTGCAGTTCGCGCTTAGCTGGATAACGCCACGGAATG
ATGTCGTCGTGCACAACAATGGTGACTTCTACAGCGCGGAGAATCTCGCTCTCTCCAGGGGAAGCCGAAG
TTTCCAAAAGGTCGTTGATCAAAGCTCGCCGCGTTGTTTCATCAAGCCTTACGGTCACCGTAACTAGCAA
ATCAATATCACTGTGTGGCTTCAGGCCGCCATCCACTGCGGAGCCGTACAAATGTACGGCCAGCAACGTC
GGTTCGAGATGGCGCTCGATGGCGCCAACTACCTCTGATAGTTGAGTCGATACTTCGGTGATCACCGCTT
CCCTCATAATGTTTAACTTTGTTTTAGGGCGACTGCCCTGCTGCGTAACATCGTTGCTGCTCCATAACAT
CAAACATCGACCCATGGCGTAACGCGCTTGCTGCTTGGATGCCCGAGGCATAGACTGTACCCCAAAAAAA
CAGTCATAGCAAGCCATGAAAACCGCCACTGCACCGTTACCACCGCTGCGTTCGGTCAAGGTTCTGGACC
AGTTGCGTGAGCGCATGCGAAACGATCCTCATCCTGTCTCTTGATCAGATCTTGATCCCCTGCGCCATCA
GATCCTTGGCGGCAAGAAAGCCATCCAGTTTACTTTGCAGGGCTTCCCAACCTTACCAGAGGGCGCCCCA
GCTGGCAATTCCGACGTCGACGTCTTAAGACCCACTTTCACATTTAAGTTGTTTTTCTAATCCGCATATG
ATCAATTCAAGGCCGAATAAGAAGGCTGGCTCTGCACCTTGGTGATCAAATAATTCGATAGCTTGTCGTA
ATAATGGCGGCATACTATCAGTAGTAGGTGTTTCCCTTTCTTCTTTAGCGACTTGATGCTCTTGATCTTC
CAATACGCAACCTAAAGTAAAATGCCCCACAGCGCTGAGTGCATATAATGCATTCTCTAGTGAAAAACCT
TGTTGGCATAAAAAGGCTAATTGATTTTCGAGAGTTTCATACTGTTTTTCTGTAGGCCGTGTACCTAAAT
GTACTTTTGCTCCATCGCGATGACTTAGTAAAGCACATCTAAAACTTTTAGCGTTATTACGTAAAAAATC
TTGCCAGCTTTCCCCTTCTAAAGGGCAAAAGTGAGTATGGTGCCTATCTAACATCTCAATGGCTAAGGCG
TCGAGCAAAGCCCGCTTATTTTTTACATGCCAATACAATGTAGGCTGCTCTACACCTAGCTTCTGGGCGA
GTTTACGGGTTGTTAAACCTTCGATTCCGACCTCATTAAGCAGCTCTAATGCGCTGTTAATCACTTTACT
TTTATCTAATCTAGACATCATTAATTCCTAATTTTT
