>Addgene plasmid #135169 | CI-5 | depositor partial sequence | sequence record 271284 | CysJ-infA overlapping region in CI-5
CGGGAAAGATTTCGACAGCAAGCTGGCGGAACTGGGTGGTGAACGCCTGCTCGACCGTGTCGATGCCGAC
GTAGAATACCAGAAAGGAGGATCAGAATGGCGAAAGAAGATAGTAGAAGTGCTCAAGGCAAGAGTACCAG
TAGCCTCCCCAGCGCAAGCTGCCGCGTCCGCTGCAGTGAACAGCACGATCTCAACGTCACCATACACAAA
AGAAGCTCCCTTAACAGCATCTCTAGCAGTGAATCAAAAAATAACAGGTCGGGACTCACTCAAAGACGTC
CGTCACATAGAAATATCGTATTTAGATAGCGGGATGCGTTACCAGCCGGGTGACGCGCTGGGCGTCTGGT
ATCAGAACGATCCGGCACTGGTGAAAGAACT
